Addgene plasmid #197032: FUGW-3xHA-KCNJ6-mCherry
Purpose: Express 3xHA-tagged human KCNJ6 (Girk2), co-expressed with mCherry, from UbiC promoter
Depositing lab: Ronald Hart. Depositing organization: Rutgers, The State University of New Jersey.
Backbone
  Vector backbone: FUGW
  Vector type: Mammalian Expression, Lentiviral
Growth in bacteria
  Bacterial resistance: Ampicillin, 100 μg/mL
  Growth temperature: 37°C
  Growth strain: NEB Stable
  Copy number: Low Copy
Gene/Insert
  Gene/Insert name: KCNJ6
  Species: H. sapiens (human)
  Entrez Gene: KCNJ6 (a.k.a. BIR1, GIRK-2, GIRK2, KATP-2, KATP2, KCNJ7, KIR3.2, KPLBS, hiGIRK2)
  Cloning method: Gibson Cloning
Terms and licenses: Academic/Nonprofit Terms; Industry Terms: Not Available to Industry
How to cite: FUGW-3xHA-KCNJ6-mCherry was a gift from Ronald Hart (Addgene plasmid # 197032 ; http://n2t.net/addgene:197032 ; RRID:Addgene_197032)
