[The description below was written by a language model from this plasmid's Addgene catalogue record and pLannotate feature annotations shown in this document.]
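Description:
FUGW-3xHA-KCNJ6-mCherry is an 11.4 kb HIV-1-based lentiviral transfer plasmid built on the FUGW backbone for expressing human KCNJ6, the G protein-gated inwardly rectifying potassium channel subunit GIRK2 (Kir3.2), in mammalian cells. In bacteria it is maintained through a ColE1/pUC-type origin and selected with ampicillin via the β-lactamase gene. The catalogue lists it as low copy, and it is grown in a recombination-deficient strain, as is usual for LTR-containing vectors. The backbone also carries an f1 origin and an SV40/EM7-driven BleoR cassette with an SV40 poly(A) signal. This cassette lies outside the LTR-flanked region, so it would not be packaged into virus.

The viral genome is transcribed from a CMV enhancer/promoter fused to a truncated 5' LTR. It includes the Ψ packaging signal with a partial gag sequence, the RRE for Rev-dependent nuclear export, and the cPPT/CTS element, which aids nuclear import of the reverse-transcribed genome. The internal human ubiquitin C promoter drives a single open reading frame in which three tandem HA epitopes are fused to the N-terminus of KCNJ6, followed by a T2A peptide and mCherry. Ribosomal skipping at T2A yields the HA-tagged channel and free red fluorescent protein as separate polypeptides, so mCherry marks transduced cells without being attached to the channel. A WPRE downstream enhances transcript expression. It is followed by a second truncated LTR, which occupies the 3' LTR position although the software labels it as a 5' LTR, and by a bGH poly(A) signal.

The construct is suited to producing lentivirus, with packaging functions supplied in trans, for stable GIRK2 overexpression. The HA tag allows the channel to be detected, and the fluorescence identifies expressing cells.
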