Features (pLannotate 1.2.2; 35 found; start..end, strand, type, name):
      1..1212    +  promoter       UbC promoter: human ubiquitin C promoter
   1270..1296    +  CDS            3xHA (fragment): three tandem HA epitope tags
   1303..1329    +  CDS            3xHA (fragment): three tandem HA epitope tags
   1336..1362    +  CDS            3xHA (fragment): three tandem HA epitope tags
   1363..2628    +  CDS            KCNJ6: KCNJ6_HUMAN - Also known as GIRK2, KATP2, KCNJ7. Experimental evidence at protein level: Swiss-Prot protein existence level 1. This potassium channel may be involved in the regulation of insulin secretion by glucose and/or neurotransmitters acting through G- protein-coupled receptors. Inward rectifier potassium channels are characterized by a greater tendency to allow potassium to flow into the cell rather than out of it. Their voltage dependence is regulated by the concentration of extracellular potassium; as external potassium is raised, the voltage range of the channel opening shifts to mor
   2629..2681    +  CDS            T2A (fragment): 2A peptide from Thosea asigna virus capsid protein Eukaryotic ribosomes fail to insert a peptide bond between the Gly and Pro residues, yielding separate polypeptides.
   2716..3423    +  CDS            mCherry: mCherry is a basic (constitutively fluorescent) red fluorescent protein published in 2004, derived from Discosoma sp.. It is reported to be a very rapidly-maturing monomer with low acid sensitivity.
   3452..3475    +  misc_feature   MCS (fragment): pBluescript multiple cloning site
   3475..4063    +  misc_feature   WPRE: woodchuck hepatitis virus posttranscriptional regulatory element
   4000..4581    +  CDS            nef (fragment): NEF_HV1H2 - Experimental evidence at protein level: Swiss-Prot protein existence level 1. Extracellular Nef protein targets CD4(+) T-lymphocytes for apoptosis by interacting with CXCR4 surface receptors. From Human immunodeficiency virus type 1 group M subtype B (isolate HXB2) (HIV-1).
   4588..4768    +  LTR            5' LTR (truncated): truncated 5' long terminal repeat (LTR) from HIV-1
   4800..5024    +  polyA_signal   bGH poly(A) signal: bovine growth hormone polyadenylation signal
   5028..5049    +  promoter       SV40 promoter (fragment): SV40 enhancer and early promoter
   5070..5498    +  rep_origin     f1 ori (sequence partly withheld): f1 bacteriophage origin of replication; arrow indicates direction of (+) strand synthesis
   5512..5841    +  promoter       SV40 promoter: SV40 enhancer and early promoter
   5889..5936    +  promoter       EM7 promoter: synthetic bacterial promoter&nbsp
   5955..6329    +  CDS            BleoR: antibiotic-binding protein; Sh ble from Streptoalloteichus hindustanus; confers resistance to bleomycin, phleomycin, and Zeocin™
   6339..6464    +  CDS            ble (fragment): BLE_KLEPN - Experimental evidence at protein level: Swiss-Prot protein existence level 1. Binding protein with a strong affinity to the bleomycin family of antibiotics. Binds to CL990; an antimitotic-antibiotic compound. From Klebsiella pneumoniae.
   6459..6580    +  polyA_signal   SV40 poly(A) signal: SV40 polyadenylation signal
   6651..6673    -  protein_bind   lac operator (fragment): The lac repressor binds to the lac operator to inhibit transcription in E. coli. This inhibition can be relieved by adding lactose or isopropyl-β-D-thiogalactopyranoside (IPTG). lac repressor encoded by lacI
   6677..6707    -  promoter       lac promoter: promoter for the E. coli lac operon
   6722..6743    -  protein_bind   CAP binding site: CAP binding activates transcription in the presence of cAMP. E. coli catabolite activator protein
   6756..6848    -  CDS            lacI (fragment): lac repressor; lacI; The lac repressor binds to the lac operator to inhibit transcription in E. coli. This inhibition can be relieved by adding lactose or isopropyl-β-D-thiogalactopyranoside (IPTG).
   7031..7619    -  rep_origin     ori: high-copy-number ColE1/pMB1/pBR322/pUC origin of replication
   7790..8650    -  CDS            AmpR: β-lactamase; bla; confers resistance to ampicillin, carbenicillin, and related antibiotics
   8651..8755    -  promoter       AmpR promoter: bla
   8814..8866    -  misc_feature   bom (fragment): basis of mobility region from pBR322
   9021..9400    +  enhancer       CMV enhancer: human cytomegalovirus immediate early enhancer
   9401..9600    +  promoter       CMV promoter: human cytomegalovirus (CMV) immediate early promoter
   9618..9798    +  LTR            5' LTR (truncated): truncated 5' long terminal repeat (LTR) from HIV-1
   9845..9970    +  misc_feature   HIV-1 Ψ: packaging signal of human immunodeficiency virus type 1
   9954..10317   +  CDS            HIV-1 gag (fragment): gag protein from human immunodeficiency virus 1; gag
  10463..10696   +  misc_feature   RRE: The Rev response element (RRE) of HIV-1 allows for Rev-dependent mRNA export from the nucleus to the cytoplasm.
  11073..11173   +  CDS            Rev (fragment): human immunodeficiency virus 1 (HIV-1) Rev protein; rev; enhances nuclear export of unspliced and incompletely spliced viral mRNAs
  11223..11340   +  misc_feature   cPPT/CTS: central polypurine tract and central termination sequence of HIV-1
>Addgene plasmid #197032 | FUGW-3xHA-KCNJ6-mCherry | addgene full sequence | sequence record 386375 | Addgene NGS Result
GGCCTCCGCGCCGGGTTTTGGCGCCTCCCGCGGGCGCCCCCCTCCTCACGGCGAGCGCTGCCACGTCAGA
CGAAGGGCGCAGCGAGCGTCCTGATCCTTCCGCCCGGACGCTCAGGACAGCGGCCCGCTGCTCATAAGAC
TCGGCCTTAGAACCCCAGTATCAGCAGAAGGACATTTTAGGACGGGACTTGGGTGACTCTAGGGCACTGG
TTTTCTTTCCAGAGAGCGGAACAGGCGAGGAAAAGTAGTCCCTTCTCGGCGATTCTGCGGAGGGATCTCC
GTGGGGCGGTGAACGCCGATGATTATATAAGGACGCGCCGGGTGTGGCACAGCTAGTTCCGTCGCAGCCG
GGATTTGGGTCGCGGTTCTTGTTTGTGGATCGCTGTGATCGTCACTTGGTGAGTAGCGGGCTGCTGGGCT
GGCCGGGGCTTTCGTGGCCGCCGGGCCGCTCGGTGGGACGGAAGCGTGTGGAGAGACCGCCAAGGGCTGT
AGTCTGGGTCCGCGAGCAAGGTTGCCCTGAACTGGGGGTTGGGGGGAGCGCAGCAAAATGGCGGCTGTTC
CCGAGTCTTGAATGGAAGACGCTTGTGAGGCGGGCTGTGAGGTCGTTGAAACAAGGTGGGGGGCATGGTG
GGCGGCAAGAACCCAAGGTCTTGAGGCCTTCGCTAATGCGGGAAAGCTCTTATTCGGGTGAGATGGGCTG
GGGCACCATCTGGGGACCCTGACGTGAAGTTTGTCACTGACTGGAGAACTCGGTTTGTCGTCTGTTGCGG
GGGCGGCAGTTATGGCGGTGCCGTTGGGCAGTGCACCCGTACCTTTGGGAGCGCGCGCCCTCGTCGTGTC
GTGACGTCACCCGTTCTGTTGGCTTATAATGCAGGGTGGGGCCACCTGCCGGTAGGTGTGCGGTAGGCTT
TTCTCCGTCGCAGGACGCAGGGTTCGGGCCTAGGGTAGGCTCTCCTGAATCGACAGGCGCCGGACCTCTG
GTGAGGGGAGGGATAAGTGAGGCGTCAGTTTCTTTGGTCGGTTTTATGTACCTATCTTCTTAAGTAGCTG
AAGCTCCGGTTTTGAACTATGCGCTCGGGGTTGGCGAGTGTGTTTTGTGAAGTTTTTTAGGCACCTTTTG
AAATGTAATCATTTGGGTCAATATGTAATTTTCAGTGTTAGACTAGTAAATTGTCCGCTAAATTCTGGCC
GTTTTTGGCTTTTTTGTTAGACGAAGCTTGGGCTGCAGGTCGACTGACCGATCCAGCCTCCGCGGCCCCG
GCCACCATGTACCCATACGATGTTCCAGATTACGCTGGATCTTACCCATACGATGTTCCAGATTACGCTG
GATCTTACCCATACGATGTTCCAGATTACGCTGCCAAGCTGACAGAATCCATGACTAACGTCCTGGAGGG
CGACTCCATGGATCAGGACGTCGAAAGCCCAGTGGCCATTCACCAGCCAAAGTTGCCTAAGCAGGCCAGG
GATGACCTGCCAAGACACATCAGCCGAGATCGGACCAAAAGGAAAATCCAGAGGTACGTGAGGAAAGACG
GAAAGTGCAATGTTCATCACGGCAACGTGAGGGAGACCTATCGCTACCTGACCGATATCTTCACCACATT
AGTGGACCTGAAGTGGAGATTCAACCTATTGATTTTTGTCATGGTTTACACAGTGACCTGGCTCTTTTTT
GGAATGATCTGGTGGTTGATCGCATACATACGGGGAGACATGGACCACATAGAGGACCCCTCCTGGACTC
CTTGTGTTACCAACCTCAACGGGTTCGTCTCTGCTTTTTTATTCTCAATAGAGACAGAAACCACCATTGG
TTATGGCTACCGGGTCATCACAGATAAATGCCCAGAGGGAATTATTCTTCTCTTAATCCAATCTGTGTTG
GGGTCCATTGTCAATGCATTCATGGTGGGATGCATGTTTGTAAAAATCTCTCAACCCAAGAAGAGGGCAG
AGACCCTGGTCTTTTCCACCCATGCAGTGATCTCCATGCGGGATGGGAAACTGTGCCTGATGTTCCGGGT
AGGGGACCTTAGGAATTCCCACATTGTGGAGGCTTCCATCAGAGCCAAGTTGATCAAATCCAAACAGACC
TCGGAGGGGGAGTTCATCCCGTTGAACCAGACGGATATCAACGTAGGGTATTACACGGGGGATGACCGTC
TGTTTCTGGTGTCACCGCTGATCATTAGCCATGAAATTAACCAACAGAGTCCTTTCTGGGAGATCTCCAA
AGCCCAGCTGCCCAAAGAGGAACTGGAAATTGTGGTCATCCTAGAAGGAATGGTGGAAGCCACAGGGATG
ACATGCCAAGCTCGAAGCTCCTACATCACCAGTGAGATCCTGTGGGGTTACCGGTTCACACCTGTCCTGA
CCCTGGAGGATGGGTTCTACGAAGTTGACTACAACAGCTTCCATGAGACCTATGAGACCAGCACCCCATC
CCTTAGTGCCAAAGAGCTGGCCGAGTTAGCCAGCAGGGCAGAGCTGCCCCTGAGTTGGTCTGTATCCAGC
AAACTCAACCAACATGCAGAACTGGAGACTGAAGAGGAAGAAAAGAACCTCGAAGAGCAAACAGAAAGAA
ATGGTGATGTGGCAAACCTGGAGAATGAATCCAAAGTTGAGGGCAGGGGAAGTCTTCTAACATGCGGGGA
CGTGGAGGAAAATCCCGGCCCTCTAGAGATGGCTCCAAAGAAGAAGCGTAAGGTAATGGTGAGCAAGGGC
GAGGAGGACAACATGGCCATCATCAAGGAGTTCATGCGCTTCAAGGTGCACATGGAGGGCTCCGTGAACG
GCCGCGAGTTCGAGATCGAGGGCGAGGGCGAGGGCCGCCCCTACGAGGGCACCCAGACCGCCAAGCTGAA
GGTGACCAAGGGCGGCCCCCTGCCCTTCGCCTGGGACATCCTGTCCCCTCAGTTCATGTACGGCTCCAAG
GCCTACGTGAAGCACCCCGCCGACATCCCCGACTACTTGAAGCTGTCCTTCCCCGAGGGCTTCAAGTGGG
AGCGCGTGATGAACTTCGAGGACGGCGGCGTGGTGACCGTGACCCAGGACTCCTCCCTGCAGGACGGCGA
GTTCATCTACAAGGTGAAGCTGCGCGGCACCAACTTCCCCTCCGACGGCCCCGTAATGCAGAAGAAGACC
ATGGGCTGGGAGGCCTCCTCCGAGCGGATGTACCCCGAGGACGGCGCCCTGAAGGGCGAGATCAAGCAGA
GGCTGAAGCTGAAGGACGGCGGCCACTACGACGCCGAGGTCAAGACCACCTACAAGGCCAAGAAGCCCGT
GCAGCTGCCCGGCGCCTACAACGTCAACATCAAGCTGGACATCACCTCCCACAACGAGGACTACACCATC
GTGGAACAGTACGAGCGCGCCGAGGGCCGCCACTCCACCGGCGGCATGGACGAGCTGTACAAGTAAATTA
AGCTAGCTAATTCGATATCAAAATTCGATATCAAGCTTATCGATAATCAACCTCTGGATTACAAAATTTG
TGAAAGATTGACTGGTATTCTTAACTATGTTGCTCCTTTTACGCTATGTGGATACGCTGCTTTAATGCCT
TTGTATCATGCTATTGCTTCCCGTATGGCTTTCATTTTCTCCTCCTTGTATAAATCCTGGTTGCTGTCTC
TTTATGAGGAGTTGTGGCCCGTTGTCAGGCAACGTGGCGTGGTGTGCACTGTGTTTGCTGACGCAACCCC
CACTGGTTGGGGCATTGCCACCACCTGTCAGCTCCTTTCCGGGACTTTCGCTTTCCCCCTCCCTATTGCC
ACGGCGGAACTCATCGCCGCCTGCCTTGCCCGCTGCTGGACAGGGGCTCGGCTGTTGGGCACTGACAATT
CCGTGGTGTTGTCGGGGAAATCATCGTCCTTTCCTTGGCTGCTCGCCTGTGTTGCCACCTGGATTCTGCG
CGGGACGTCCTTCTGCTACGTCCCTTCGGCCCTCAATCCAGCGGACCTTCCTTCCCGCGGCCTGCTGCCG
GCTCTGCGGCCTCTTCCGCGTCTTCGCCTTCGCCCTCAGACGAGTCGGATCTCCCTTTGGGCCGCCTCCC
CGCATCGATACCGTCGACCTCGAGACCTAGAAAAACATGGAGCAATCACAAGTAGCAATACAGCAGCTAC
CAATGCTGATTGTGCCTGGCTAGAAGCACAAGAGGAGGAGGAGGTGGGTTTTCCAGTCACACCTCAGGTA
CCTTTAAGACCAATGACTTACAAGGCAGCTGTAGATCTTAGCCACTTTTTAAAAGAAAAGGGGGGACTGG
AAGGGCTAATTCACTCCCAACGAAGACAAGATATCCTTGATCTGTGGATCTACCACACACAAGGCTACTT
CCCTGATTGGCAGAACTACACACCAGGGCCAGGGATCAGATATCCACTGACCTTTGGATGGTGCTACAAG
CTAGTACCAGTTGAGCAAGAGAAGGTAGAAGAAGCCAATGAAGGAGAGAACACCCGCTTGTTACACCCTG
TGAGCCTGCATGGGATGGATGACCCGGAGAGAGAAGTATTAGAGTGGAGGTTTGACAGCCGCCTAGCATT
TCATCACATGGCCCGAGAGCTGCATCCGGACTGTACTGGGTCTCTCTGGTTAGACCAGATCTGAGCCTGG
GAGCTCTCTGGCTAACTAGGGAACCCACTGCTTAAGCCTCAATAAAGCTTGCCTTGAGTGCTTCAAGTAG
TGTGTGCCCGTCTGTTGTGTGACTCTGGTAACTAGAGATCCCTCAGACCCTTTTAGTCAGTGTGGAAAAT
CTCTAGCAGGGCCCGTTTAAACCCGCTGATCAGCCTCGACTGTGCCTTCTAGTTGCCAGCCATCTGTTGT
TTGCCCCTCCCCCGTGCCTTCCTTGACCCTGGAAGGTGCCACTCCCACTGTCCTTTCCTAATAAAATGAG
GAAATTGCATCGCATTGTCTGAGTAGGTGTCATTCTATTCTGGGGGGTGGGGTGGGGCAGGACAGCAAGG
GGGAGGATTGGGAAGACAATAGCAGGCATGCTGGGGATGCGGTGGGCTCTATGGCTTCTGAGGCGGAAAG
AACCAGCTGGGGCTCTAGGGGGTATCCCC
[124 nt withheld, positions 5070-5193]
C
[91 nt withheld, positions 5195-5285]
A
[49 nt withheld, positions 5287-5335]
CCTTTGACGTTGGAGTCCACGTTCTTT
[37 nt withheld, positions 5363-5399]
ACCCTATCTCGGTCTATTCTTTTGATTTATAAGGGATTTTGCCGATTTCGGCCTATTGGTTAAAAAATGA
GCTGATTTAACAAAAATTTAACGCGAATTAATTCTGTGGAATGTGTGTCAGTTAGGGTGTGGAAAGTCCC
CAGGCTCCCCAGCAGGCAGAAGTATGCAAAGCATGCATCTCAATTAGTCAGCAACCAGGTGTGGAAAGTC
CCCAGGCTCCCCAGCAGGCAGAAGTATGCAAAGCATGCATCTCAATTAGTCAGCAACCATAGTCCCGCCC
CTAACTCCGCCCATCCCGCCCCTAACTCCGCCCAGTTCCGCCCATTCTCCGCCCCATGGCTGACTAATTT
TTTTTATTTATGCAGAGGCCGAGGCCGCCTCTGCCTCTGAGCTATTCCAGAAGTAGTGAGGAGGCTTTTT
TGGAGGCCTAGGCTTTTGCAAAAAGCTCCCGGGAGCTTGTATATCCATTTTCGGATCTGATCAGCACGTG
TTGACAATTAATCATCGGCATAGTATATCGGCATAGTATAATACGACAAGGTGAGGAACTAAACCATGGC
CAAGTTGACCAGTGCCGTTCCGGTGCTCACCGCGCGCGACGTCGCCGGAGCGGTCGAGTTCTGGACCGAC
CGGCTCGGGTTCTCCCGGGACTTCGTGGAGGACGACTTCGCCGGTGTGGTCCGGGACGACGTGACCCTGT
TCATCAGCGCGGTCCAGGACCAGGTGGTGCCGGACAACACCCTGGCCTGGGTGTGGGTGCGCGGCCTGGA
CGAGCTGTACGCCGAGTGGTCGGAGGTCGTGTCCACGAACTTCCGGGACGCCTCCGGGCCGGCCATGACC
GAGATCGGCGAGCAGCCGTGGGGGCGGGAGTTCGCCCTGCGCGACCCGGCCGGCAACTGCGTGCACTTCG
TGGCCGAGGAGCAGGACTGACACGTGCTACGAGATTTCGATTCCACCGCCGCCTTCTATGAAAGGTTGGG
CTTCGGAATCGTTTTCCGGGACGCCGGCTGGATGATCCTCCAGCGCGGGGATCTCATGCTGGAGTTCTTC
GCCCACCCCAACTTGTTTATTGCAGCTTATAATGGTTACAAATAAAGCAATAGCATCACAAATTTCACAA
ATAAAGCATTTTTTTCACTGCATTCTAGTTGTGGTTTGTCCAAACTCATCAATGTATCTTATCATGTCTG
TATACCGTCGACCTCTAGCTAGAGCTTGGCGTAATCATGGTCATAGCTGTTTCCTGTGTGAAATTGTTAT
CCGCTCACAATTCCACACAACATACGAGCCGGAAGCATAAAGTGTAAAGCCTGGGGTGCCTAATGAGTGA
GCTAACTCACATTAATTGCGTTGCGCTCACTGCCCGCTTTCCAGTCGGGAAACCTGTCGTGCCAGCTGCA
TTAATGAATCGGCCAACGCGCGGGGAGAGGCGGTTTGCGTATTGGGCGCTCTTCCGCTTCCTCGCTCACT
GACTCGCTGCGCTCGGTCGTTCGGCTGCGGCGAGCGGTATCAGCTCACTCAAAGGCGGTAATACGGTTAT
CCACAGAATCAGGGGATAACGCAGGAAAGAACATGTGAGCAAAAGGCCAGCAAAAGGCCAGGAACCGTAA
AAAGGCCGCGTTGCTGGCGTTTTTCCATAGGCTCCGCCCCCCTGACGAGCATCACAAAAATCGACGCTCA
AGTCAGAGGTGGCGAAACCCGACAGGACTATAAAGATACCAGGCGTTTCCCCCTGGAAGCTCCCTCGTGC
GCTCTCCTGTTCCGACCCTGCCGCTTACCGGATACCTGTCCGCCTTTCTCCCTTCGGGAAGCGTGGCGCT
TTCTCATAGCTCACGCTGTAGGTATCTCAGTTCGGTGTAGGTCGTTCGCTCCAAGCTGGGCTGTGTGCAC
GAACCCCCCGTTCAGCCCGACCGCTGCGCCTTATCCGGTAACTATCGTCTTGAGTCCAACCCGGTAAGAC
ACGACTTATCGCCACTGGCAGCAGCCACTGGTAACAGGATTAGCAGAGCGAGGTATGTAGGCGGTGCTAC
AGAGTTCTTGAAGTGGTGGCCTAACTACGGCTACACTAGAAGAACAGTATTTGGTATCTGCGCTCTGCTG
AAGCCAGTTACCTTCGGAAAAAGAGTTGGTAGCTCTTGATCCGGCAAACAAACCACCGCTGGTAGCGGTG
GTTTTTTTGTTTGCAAGCAGCAGATTACGCGCAGAAAAAAAGGATCTCAAGAAGATCCTTTGATCTTTTC
TACGGGGTCTGACGCTCAGTGGAACGAAAACTCACGTTAAGGGATTTTGGTCATGAGATTATCAAAAAGG
ATCTTCACCTAGATCCTTTTAAATTAAAAATGAAGTTTTAAATCAATCTAAAGTATATATGAGTAAACTT
GGTCTGACAGTTACCAATGCTTAATCAGTGAGGCACCTATCTCAGCGATCTGTCTATTTCGTTCATCCAT
AGTTGCCTGACTCCCCGTCGTGTAGATAACTACGATACGGGAGGGCTTACCATCTGGCCCCAGTGCTGCA
ATGATACCGCGAGACCCACGCTCACCGGCTCCAGATTTATCAGCAATAAACCAGCCAGCCGGAAGGGCCG
AGCGCAGAAGTGGTCCTGCAACTTTATCCGCCTCCATCCAGTCTATTAATTGTTGCCGGGAAGCTAGAGT
AAGTAGTTCGCCAGTTAATAGTTTGCGCAACGTTGTTGCCATTGCTACAGGCATCGTGGTGTCACGCTCG
TCGTTTGGTATGGCTTCATTCAGCTCCGGTTCCCAACGATCAAGGCGAGTTACATGATCCCCCATGTTGT
GCAAAAAAGCGGTTAGCTCCTTCGGTCCTCCGATCGTTGTCAGAAGTAAGTTGGCCGCAGTGTTATCACT
CATGGTTATGGCAGCACTGCATAATTCTCTTACTGTCATGCCATCCGTAAGATGCTTTTCTGTGACTGGT
GAGTACTCAACCAAGTCATTCTGAGAATAGTGTATGCGGCGACCGAGTTGCTCTTGCCCGGCGTCAATAC
GGGATAATACCGCGCCACATAGCAGAACTTTAAAAGTGCTCATCATTGGAAAACGTTCTTCGGGGCGAAA
ACTCTCAAGGATCTTACCGCTGTTGAGATCCAGTTCGATGTAACCCACTCGTGCACCCAACTGATCTTCA
GCATCTTTTACTTTCACCAGCGTTTCTGGGTGAGCAAAAACAGGAAGGCAAAATGCCGCAAAAAAGGGAA
TAAGGGCGACACGGAAATGTTGAATACTCATACTCTTCCTTTTTCAATATTATTGAAGCATTTATCAGGG
TTATTGTCTCATGAGCGGATACATATTTGAATGTATTTAGAAAAATAAACAAATAGGGGTTCCGCGCACA
TTTCCCCGAAAAGTGCCACCTGACGTCGACGGATCGGGAGATCTCCCGATCCCCTATGGTGCACTCTCAG
TACAATCTGCTCTGATGCCGCATAGTTAAGCCAGTATCTGCTCCCTGCTTGTGTGTTGGAGGTCGCTGAG
TAGTGCGCGAGCAAAATTTAAGCTACAACAAGGCAAGGCTTGACCGACAATTGCATGAAGAATCTGCTTA
GGGTTAGGCGTTTTGCGCTGCTTCGCGATGTACGGGCCAGATATACGCGTTGACATTGATTATTGACTAG
TTATTAATAGTAATCAATTACGGGGTCATTAGTTCATAGCCCATATATGGAGTTCCGCGTTACATAACTT
ACGGTAAATGGCCCGCCTGGCTGACCGCCCAACGACCCCCGCCCATTGACGTCAATAATGACGTATGTTC
CCATAGTAACGCCAATAGGGACTTTCCATTGACGTCAATGGGTGGAGTATTTACGGTAAACTGCCCACTT
GGCAGTACATCAAGTGTATCATATGCCAAGTACGCCCCCTATTGACGTCAATGACGGTAAATGGCCCGCC
TGGCATTATGCCCAGTACATGACCTTATGGGACTTTCCTACTTGGCAGTACATCTACGTATTAGTCATCG
CTATTACCATGGTGATGCGGTTTTGGCAGTACATCAATGGGCGTGGATAGCGGTTTGACTCACGGGGATT
TCCAAGTCTCCACCCCATTGACGTCAATGGGAGTTTGTTTTGGCACCAAAATCAACGGGACTTTCCAAAA
TGTCGTAACAACTCCGCCCCATTGACGCAAATGGGCGGTAGGCGTGTACGGTGGGAGGTCTATATAAGCA
GCGCGTTTTGCCTGTACTGGGTCTCTCTGGTTAGACCAGATCTGAGCCTGGGAGCTCTCTGGCTAACTAG
GGAACCCACTGCTTAAGCCTCAATAAAGCTTGCCTTGAGTGCTTCAAGTAGTGTGTGCCCGTCTGTTGTG
TGACTCTGGTAACTAGAGATCCCTCAGACCCTTTTAGTCAGTGTGGAAAATCTCTAGCAGTGGCGCCCGA
ACAGGGACTTGAAAGCGAAAGGGAAACCAGAGGAGCTCTCTCGACGCAGGACTCGGCTTGCTGAAGCGCG
CACGGCAAGAGGCGAGGGGCGGCGACTGGTGAGTACGCCAAAAATTTTGACTAGCGGAGGCTAGAAGGAG
AGAGATGGGTGCGAGAGCGTCAGTATTAAGCGGGGGAGAATTAGATCGCGATGGGAAAAAATTCGGTTAA
GGCCAGGGGGAAAGAAAAAATATAAATTAAAACATATAGTATGGGCAAGCAGGGAGCTAGAACGATTCGC
AGTTAATCCTGGCCTGTTAGAAACATCAGAAGGCTGTAGACAAATACTGGGACAGCTACAACCATCCCTT
CAGACAGGATCAGAAGAACTTAGATCATTATATAATACAGTAGCAACCCTCTATTGTGTGCATCAAAGGA
TAGAGATAAAAGACACCAAGGAAGCTTTAGACAAGATAGAGGAAGAGCAAAACAAAAGTAAGACCACCGC
ACAGCAAGCGGCCGCTGATCTTCAGACCTGGAGGAGGAGATATGAGGGACAATTGGAGAAGTGAATTATA
TAAATATAAAGTAGTAAAAATTGAACCATTAGGAGTAGCACCCACCAAGGCAAAGAGAAGAGTGGTGCAG
AGAGAAAAAAGAGCAGTGGGAATAGGAGCTTTGTTCCTTGGGTTCTTGGGAGCAGCAGGAAGCACTATGG
GCGCAGCGTCAATGACGCTGACGGTACAGGCCAGACAATTATTGTCTGGTATAGTGCAGCAGCAGAACAA
TTTGCTGAGGGCTATTGAGGCGCAACAGCATCTGTTGCAACTCACAGTCTGGGGCATCAAGCAGCTCCAG
GCAAGAATCCTGGCTGTGGAAAGATACCTAAAGGATCAACAGCTCCTGGGGATTTGGGGTTGCTCTGGAA
AACTCATTTGCACCACTGCTGTGCCTTGGAATGCTAGTTGGAGTAATAAATCTCTGGAACAGATTTGGAA
TCACACGACCTGGATGGAGTGGGACAGAGAAATTAACAATTACACAAGCTTAATACACTCCTTAATTGAA
GAATCGCAAAACCAGCAAGAAAAGAATGAACAAGAATTATTGGAATTAGATAAATGGGCAAGTTTGTGGA
ATTGGTTTAACATAACAAATTGGCTGTGGTATATAAAATTATTCATAATGATAGTAGGAGGCTTGGTAGG
TTTAAGAATAGTTTTTGCTGTACTTTCTATAGTGAATAGAGTTAGGCAGGGATATTCACCATTATCGTTT
CAGACCCACCTCCCAACCCCGAGGGGACCCGACAGGCCCGAAGGAATAGAAGAAGAAGGTGGAGAGAGAG
ACAGAGACAGATCCATTCGATTAGTGAACGGATCGGCACTGCGTGCGCCAATTCTGCAGACAAATGGCAG
TATTCATCCACAATTTTAAAAGAAAAGGGGGGATTGGGGGGTACAGTGCAGGGGAAAGAATAGTAGACAT
AATAGCAACAGACATACAAACTAAAGAATTACAAAAACAAATTACAAAAATTCAAAATTTTCGGGTTTAT
TACAGGGACAGCAGAGATCCAGTTTGGTTAATTAACCCGTGTCGGCTCCAGATCT
